>Addgene plasmid #190971 | pET-PLS-KP6-C93A-C96A_rpoA-U | addgene full sequence | sequence record 375922 | Addgene NGS Result
TGGCGAATGGG
[124 nt withheld, positions 12-135]
C
[91 nt withheld, positions 137-227]
A
[49 nt withheld, positions 229-277]
CCTTTGACGTTGGAGTCCACGTTCTTT
[37 nt withheld, positions 305-341]
ACCCTATCTCGGTCTATTCTTTTGATTTATAAGGGATTTTGCCGATTTCGGCCTATTGGTTAAAAAATGA
GCTGATTTAACAAAAATTTAACGCGAATTTTAACAAAATATTAACGCTTACAATTTAGGTGGCACTTTTC
GGGGAAATGTGCGCGGAACCCCTATTTGTTTATTTTTCTAAATACATTCAAATATGTATCCGCTCATGAG
ACAATAACCCTGATAAATGCTTCAATAATATTGAAAAAGGAAGAGTATGAGTATTCAACATTTCCGTGTC
GCCCTTATTCCCTTTTTTGCGGCATTTTGCCTTCCTGTTTTTGCTCACCCAGAAACGCTGGTGAAAGTAA
AAGATGCTGAAGATCAGTTGGGTGCACGAGTGGGTTACATCGAACTGGATCTCAACAGCGGTAAGATCCT
TGAGAGTTTTCGCCCCGAAGAACGTTTTCCAATGATGAGCACTTTTAAAGTTCTGCTATGTGGCGCGGTA
TTATCCCGTATTGACGCCGGGCAAGAGCAACTCGGTCGCCGCATACACTATTCTCAGAATGACTTGGTTG
AGTACTCACCAGTCACAGAAAAGCATCTTACGGATGGCATGACAGTAAGAGAATTATGCAGTGCTGCCAT
AACCATGAGTGATAACACTGCGGCCAACTTACTTCTGACAACGATCGGAGGACCGAAGGAGCTAACCGCT
TTTTTGCACAACATGGGGGATCATGTAACTCGCCTTGATCGTTGGGAACCGGAGCTGAATGAAGCCATAC
CAAACGACGAGCGTGACACCACGATGCCTGCAGCAATGGCAACAACGTTGCGCAAACTATTAACTGGCGA
ACTACTTACTCTAGCTTCCCGGCAACAATTAATAGACTGGATGGAGGCGGATAAAGTTGCAGGACCACTT
CTGCGCTCGGCCCTTCCGGCTGGCTGGTTTATTGCTGATAAATCTGGAGCCGGTGAGCGTGGGTCTCGCG
GTATCATTGCAGCACTGGGGCCAGATGGTAAGCCCTCCCGTATCGTAGTTATCTACACGACGGGGAGTCA
GGCAACTATGGATGAACGAAATAGACAGATCGCTGAGATAGGTGCCTCACTGATTAAGCATTGGTAACTG
TCAGACCAAGTTTACTCATATATACTTTAGATTGATTTAAAACTTCATTTTTAATTTAAAAGGATCTAGG
TGAAGATCCTTTTTGATAATCTCATGACCAAAATCCCTTAACGTGAGTTTTCGTTCCACTGAGCGTCAGA
CCCCGTAGAAAAGATCAAAGGATCTTCTTGAGATCCTTTTTTTCTGCGCGTAATCTGCTGCTTGCAAACA
AAAAAACCACCGCTACCAGCGGTGGTTTGTTTGCCGGATCAAGAGCTACCAACTCTTTTTCCGAAGGTAA
CTGGCTTCAGCAGAGCGCAGATACCAAATACTGTCCTTCTAGTGTAGCCGTAGTTAGGCCACCACTTCAA
GAACTCTGTAGCACCGCCTACATACCTCGCTCTGCTAATCCTGTTACCAGTGGCTGCTGCCAGTGGCGAT
AAGTCGTGTCTTACCGGGTTGGACTCAAGACGATAGTTACCGGATAAGGCGCAGCGGTCGGGCTGAACGG
GGGGTTCGTGCACACAGCCCAGCTTGGAGCGAACGACCTACACCGAACTGAGATACCTACAGCGTGAGCT
ATGAGAAAGCGCCACGCTTCCCGAAGGGAGAAAGGCGGACAGGTATCCGGTAAGCGGCAGGGTCGGAACA
GGAGAGCGCACGAGGGAGCTTCCAGGGGGAAACGCCTGGTATCTTTATAGTCCTGTCGGGTTTCGCCACC
TCTGACTTGAGCGTCGATTTTTGTGATGCTCGTCAGGGGGGCGGAGCCTATGGAAAAACGCCAGCAACGC
GGCCTTTTTACGGTTCCTGGCCTTTTGCTGGCCTTTTGCTCACATGTTCTTTCCTGCGTTATCCCCTGAT
TCTGTGGATAACCGTATTACCGCCTTTGAGTGAGCTGATACCGCTCGCCGCAGCCGAACGACCGAGCGCA
GCGAGTCAGTGAGCGAGGAAGCGGAAGAGCGCCTGATGCGGTATTTTCTCCTTACGCATCTGTGCGGTAT
TTCACACCGCAATGGTGCACTCTCAGTACAATCTGCTCTGATGCCGCATAGTTAAGCCAGTATACACTCC
GCTATCGCTACGTGACTGGGTCATGGCTGCGCCCCGACACCCGCCAACACCCGCTGACGCGCCCTGACGG
GCTTGTCTGCTCCCGGCATCCGCTTACAGACAAGCTGTGACCGTATCCGGGAGCTGCATGTGTCAGAGGT
TTTCACCGTCATCACCGAAACGCGCGAGGCAGCTGCGGTAAAGCTCATCAGCGTGGTCGTGAAGCGATTC
ACAGATGTCTGCCTGTTCATCCGCGTCCAGCTCGTTGAGTTTCTCCAGAAGCGTTAATGTCTGGCTTCTG
ATAAAGCGGGCCATGTTAAGGGCGGTTTTTTCCTGTTTGGTCACTGATGCCTCCGTGTAAGGGGGATTTC
TGTTCATGGGGGTAATGATACCGATGAAACGAGAGAGGATGCTCACGATACGGGTTACTGATGATGAACA
TGCCCGGTTACTGGAACGTTGTGAGGGTAAACAACTGGCGGTATGGATGCGGCGGGACCAGAGAAAAATC
ACTCAGGGTCAATGCCAGCGCTTCGTTAATACAGATGTAGGTGTTCCACAGGGTAGCCAGCAGCATCCTG
CGATGCAGATCCGGAACATAATGGTGCAGGGCGCTGACTTCCGCGTTTCCAGACTTTACGAAACACGGAA
ACCGAAAACCATTCATGTTGTTGCTCAGGTCGCAGACGTTTTGCAGCAGCAGTCGCTTCACGTTCGCTCG
CGTATCGGTGATTCATTCTGCTAACCAGTAAGGCAACCCCGCCAGCCTAGCCGGGTCCTCAACGACAGGA
GCACGATCATGCGCACCCGTGGGGCCGCCATGCCGGCGATAATGGCCTGCTTCTCGCCGAAACGTTTGGT
GGCGGGACCAGTGACGAAGGCTTGAGCGAGGGCGTGCAAGATTCCGAATACCGCAAGCGACAGGCCGATC
ATCGTCGCGCTCCAGCGAAAGCGGTCCTCGCCGAAAATGACCCAGAGCGCTGCCGGCACCTGTCCTACGA
GTTGCATGATAAAGAAAACAGTCATAAGTGCGGCGACGATAGTCATGCCCCGCGCCCACCGGAAGGAGCT
GACTGGGTTGAAGGCTCTCAAGGGCATCGGTCGAGATCCCGGTGCCTAATGAGTGAGCTAACTTACATTA
ATTGCGTTGCGCTCACTGCCCGCTTTCCAGTCGGGAAACCTGTCGTGCCAGCTGCATTAATGAATCGGCC
AACGCGCGGGGAGAGGCGGTTTGCGTATTGGGCGCCAGGGTGGTTTTTCTTTTCACCAGTGATACGGGCA
ACAGCTGATTGCCCTTCACCGCCTGGCCCTGAGAGAGTTGCAGCAAGCGGTCCACGCTGGTTTGCCCCAG
CAGGCGAAAATCCTGTTTGATGGTGGTTAACGGCGGGATATAACATGAGCTGTCCTCGGTATCGTCGTAT
CCCACTACCGAGATATCCGCACCAACGCGCAGCCCGGACTCGGTAATGGCGCGCATTGCGCCCAGCGCCA
TCTGATCGTTGGCAACCAGCATCGCAGTGGGAACGATGCCCTCATTCAGCATTTGCATGGTTTGTTGAAA
ACCGGACATGGCACTCCAGTCGCCTTCCCGTTCCGCTATCGGCTGAATTTGATTGCGAGTGAGATATTTA
TGCCAGCCAGCCAGACGCAGACGCGCCGAGACAGAACTTAATGGGCCCGCTAACAGCGCGATTTGCTGGT
GACCCAATGCGACCAGATGCTCCACGCCCAGTCGCGTACCGTCCTCATGGGAGAAAATAATACTGTTGAT
GGGTGTCTGGTCAGAGACATCAAGAAATAACGCCGGAACATTAGTGCAGGCAGCTTCCACAGCAATGGCA
TCCTGGTCATCCAGCGGATAGTTAATGATCAGCCCACTGACGCGTTGCGCGAGAAGATTGTGCACCGCCG
CTTTACAGGCTTCGACGCCGCTTCGTTCTACCATCGACACCACCACGCTGGCACCCAGTTGATCGGCGCG
AGATTTAATCGCCGCGACAATTTGCGACGGCGCGTGCAGGGCCAGACTGGAGGTGGCAACGCCAATCAGC
AACGACTGTTTGCCCGCCAGTTGTTGTGCCACGCGGTTGGGAATGTAATTCAGCTCCGCCATCGCCGCTT
CCACTTTTTCCCGCGTTTTCGCAGAAACGTGGCTGGCCTGGTTCACCACGCGGGAAACGGTCTGATAAGA
GACACCGGCATACTCTGCGACATCGTATAACGTTACTGGTTTCACATTCACCACCCTGAATTGACTCTCT
TCCGGGCGCTATCATGCCATACCGCGAAAGGTTTTGCGCCATTCGATGGTGTCCGGGATCTCGACGCTCT
CCCTTATGCGACTCCTGCATTAGGAAGCAGCCCAGTAGTAGGTTGAGGCCGTTGAGCACCGCCGCCGCAA
GGAATGGTGCATGCAAGGAGATGGCGCCCAACAGTCCCCCGGCCACGGGGCCTGCCACCATACCCACGCC
GAAACAAGCGCTCATGAGCCCGAAGTGGCGAGCCCGATCTTCCCCATCGGTGATGTCGGCGATATAGGCG
CCAGCAACCGCACCTGTGGCGCCGGTGATGCCGGCCACGATGCGTCCGGCGTAGAGGATCGAGATCTCGA
TCCCGCGAAATTAATACGACTCACTATAGGGGAATTGTGAGCGGATAACAATTCCCCTCTAGAAATAATT
TTGTTTAACTTTAAGAAGGAGATATACATATGGCTAGCATGACTGGTGGACAGCAAATGGGTCGCATGGC
CGGAGGGAGCGATAAAATTATTCACCTGACTGACGACAGTTTTGACACGGATGTACTCAAAGCGGACGGG
GCGATCCTCGTCGATTTCTGGGCAGAGTGGTGCGGTCCGTGCAAAATGATCGCCCCGATTCTGGATGAAA
TCGCTGACGAATATCAGGGCAAACTGACCGTTGCAAAACTGAACATCGATCAAAACCCTGGCACTGCGCC
GAAATATGGCATCCGTGGTATCCCGACTCTGCTGCTGTTCAAAAACGGTGAAGTGGCGGCAACCAAAGTG
GGTGCACTGTCTAAAGGTCAGTTGAAAGAGTTCCTCGACGCTAACCTGGCCGGTTCTGGTTCTGGCCATA
TGCACCATCATCATCATCATTCTTCTGGTGAGAATCTTTATTTTCAGGGCGCCATGGGTAATTCTGTTGT
CACATGGAATTCCATGATTAGGGGCTACGCTAGAAGCGGCCAGCCCGAGGAAGCTCTGAGCCTCTTCTCC
CAGATGAGAAGGAGCGGCATCAAGCCCGATAGCTATACCTTCCCCTTCGTGCTGAAGGCTTGCGCTTCTC
TGAGCAGCCTCGAGGAAGGAAAACAAATCCACGCCCACGTCATTAAATCCGGCTTCGAGTCCGATGTCTA
CGTGCAGAGCTCCCTCATTGATATGTACGCCAAGTGCGGATCTCTGGAGGACGCCAGAAAAGTGTTTGAC
GAGATGCCCGAGAGGAATGTCGTGAGCTGGAACGCTATGATCAGCGGCTATGCCCAGAATGGACAATCCG
AAGAAGCTCTGGAGCTGTTTAGAGAGATGCAGAAAGAGGGCATCAAGCCTTCCGAGTTTACCTTTTGCTC
CGTGCTGAAGGCTTGCGCCTCTCTGGGATCTCTGGAGATGGGCAAGCAAATTCACGGCTATGTGATCAAG
TCCGGCTTTGAGTCCATCGTGTTCGTGGGAAACGCCCTCATTGACATGTATGCCAAGTGCGGCTCTCTGG
AGGATGCTAGAAAGGTCTTTGATGAGATGCCCGAAAGGACCGTTGTGAGCTGGACCGCCATGATCTCCGG
ATACGCCCAGAACGGACAGAGCGAGGAGGCCCTCGAGCTCTTCAGAGAGATGCAGAGGGAGGGCGTGAAA
CCCGACGAAGTGACACTGCCTTCCGTGCTCTCCGCTTGCGCCAATCTGGGCGCTCTGGAGCAAGGCAAAC
AGATCCATGCCTACGTCATCAAGAACGGCTTTGAATCCGATGTGTTTGTGGGCTCCGCTCTGATCGACAT
GTACGCTAAATGCGGCTCCATCGAGGAGGCTAGGAAAGTGTTCGATGAAATGCCCGAGAAAGACGTTGTG
GCTTGGAACTCAATGATAAAAGGTTATGGAATGAACCATGAAGGCAAAATGGCCGTCCAATGTTTCGAAG
ATATGCAAAAACAAGGTGTAAAGCCTTCCGCCGTCACTTTTACCTGTTTGCTGACCGCCTGTTCTCACGC
CAGCCTCGTCAGCGAAGGGCAGGAGTATTTTAAAATGATGCGAGAAGAGTACGGGATCGCTCCGAGGGTG
GAACATTACGGCTGCATGGTCGATCTGCTTGCTCGGAGTGGCCATCTGTATGAAGCTGAAAAGTTCCTGG
AGATGCTCTGTCCTCCCAACGAAGGGACATGGGGGGCCCTCCTCAGCGCTTGTAAGACTTATGGCGAGGT
GGAGCTTGGTCTGAGGTGCTTTCAGCAGCTCGTGCAGCTTAACCCAGAAAGTGCCGCCTGGTACGTGCTT
ATGGCTGACATATACGCTGGCGCCGGGCGGTGGGACGACGCATACCGGATCGAAGAGCTGAGGAAACATG
CCGGAGCCAAGAAGAAACCTGCCTCCGCATTGATTGAAGTGAACAAAAAAGTGCACGAATTTGTGGTCGG
CAATAATCAGAGCGAGGAGATCAGTGCGATGCTTAAGTCTCTCAACTCTAGAATGAAGGAGGAGGGCCAT
GTACCCAATCTGGATCTGGTTCTCAAACCCGTGTCAGATGAGGAGAAAGAGGCAGCGCTGTGTGAGCACG
CAGAGAAGTTGGCAATTGCATTCGGCTTGCTGAATACGCCACAGGGACAGACCCTGCGCGTTACAAAGAA
CCTGAGAATGGCCAATGACGCCCACAATGCGTCAAAGATCATCTCCAAGATTGAGCGCAGAGAGATTATC
CTGCGCGATGATTGCTGCATTCACCACTTCAAGGACGGACTGTGCTCCTGCGGAGACATGTTCTAACTCG
AGAAATAGAAGGAACATGTATTACACGTGCAAAATTTGAGAGCTAGCACCACCACCACCACCACTGAGAT
CCGGCTGCTAACAAAGCCCGAAAGGAAGCTGAGTTGGCTGCTGCCACCGCTGAGCAATAACTAGCATAAC
CCCTTGGGGCCTCTAAACGGGTCTTGAGGGGTTTTTTGCTGAAAGGAGGAACTATATCCGGAT
Features (pLannotate 1.2.2; 22 found; start..end, strand, type, name):
     12..440     +  rep_origin     f1 ori (sequence partly withheld): f1 bacteriophage origin of replication; arrow indicates direction of (+) strand synthesis
    493..597     +  promoter       AmpR promoter: bla
    598..1458    +  CDS            AmpR: β-lactamase; bla; confers resistance to ampicillin, carbenicillin, and related antibiotics
   1629..2217    +  rep_origin     ori: high-copy-number ColE1/pMB1/pBR322/pUC origin of replication
   2403..2542    -  misc_feature   bom: basis of mobility region from pBR322
   2644..2835    -  CDS            rop: Rop protein, which maintains plasmids at low copy number; rop
   2852..3232    +  CDS            YPB1_ECOLX: Protein predicted: Swiss-Prot protein existence level 4. From Escherichia coli.
   3304..3595    -  CDS            TcR (fragment): tetracycline efflux protein; tet; confers resistance to tetracycline
   3610..3631    -  protein_bind   CAP binding site: CAP binding activates transcription in the presence of cAMP. E. coli catabolite activator protein
   3644..4726    -  CDS            lacI: lac repressor; lacI; The lac repressor binds to the lac operator to inhibit transcription in E. coli. This inhibition can be relieved by adding lactose or isopropyl-β-D-thiogalactopyranoside (IPTG).
   4727..4804    -  promoter       lacI promoter: lacI
   4812..5091    -  CDS            TcR (fragment): tetracycline efflux protein; tet; confers resistance to tetracycline
   5113..5131    +  promoter       T7 promoter: promoter for bacteriophage T7 RNA polymerase
   5132..5156    +  protein_bind   lac operator: The lac repressor binds to the lac operator to inhibit transcription in E. coli. This inhibition can be relieved by adding lactose or isopropyl-β-D-thiogalactopyranoside (IPTG). lac repressor encoded by lacI
   5171..5193    +  RBS            RBS: efficient ribosome binding site from bacteriophage T7 gene 10 (Olins and Rangwala, 1989)
   5201..5233    +  CDS            T7 tag (gene 10 leader): leader peptide from bacteriophage T7 gene 10 promotes efficient translation in E. coli
   5248..5572    +  CDS            TrxA (fragment): E. coli thioredoxin; trxA
   5621..5640    +  CDS            capTEV™ (fragment): composite tag for in vivo biotinylation, TEV protease cleavage, and 6xHis tagging
   7163..7468    +  CDS            DYW1 (fragment): PPR74_ARATH - Also known as PCMP-H50. Experimental evidence at protein level: Swiss-Prot protein existence level 1. Plays a major role in single RNA editing events in chloroplasts. Acts as a site-recognition transacting factor involved in the edition of the site 1 of ndhD (ndhD-1 site corresponding to cytidine-2), which is a plastid-encoded subunit of the NADH- plastoquinone oxidoreductase. The interaction with CRR4 is required for its function in editing the ndhD-1 site. From Arabidopsis thaliana (Mouse-ear cress).
   7528..7545    +  CDS            9xHis (fragment): 9xHis affinity tag
   7555..7604    +  CDS            SET1 (fragment): solubility-enhancement tag derived from T7 phage gene 10B
   7612..7659    +  terminator     T7 terminator: transcription terminator for bacteriophage T7 RNA polymerase
