[The description below was written by a language model from this plasmid's Addgene catalogue record and pLannotate feature annotations shown in this document.]
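Description:
pET-PLS-KP6-C93A-C96A_rpoA-U is a 7,684 nt bacterial expression plasmid built on pET21b, made to test U-to-C RNA editing by a synthetic PPR-DYW protein in E. coli. It is propagated through a pBR322-type ColE1 origin accompanied by the bom region and the rop gene, which holds copy number low, in line with the catalogue's low-copy designation. Selection is by ampicillin through the bla β-lactamase gene. An f1 phage origin is also present, along with short tetracycline-resistance remnants inherited from the backbone.

The payload is a T7 promoter with an adjacent lac operator, controlled by the plasmid-borne lacI repressor, so transcription requires T7 RNA polymerase and is inducible with IPTG. Downstream lie the T7 gene 10 ribosome binding site and leader, a thioredoxin (TrxA) fragment that likely serves as a solubility partner, and a short His/TEV-type tag match consistent with the recorded N-terminal His tag. These are followed by the synthetic PLS-KP6 open reading frame. The PLS-type PPR repeat array, which provides RNA target recognition, was not annotated by the automated tool, but its C-terminal portion matches a plant DYW editing domain. This DYW-KP domain carries the C93A/C96A substitutions; the record does not state their expected effect, though the construct presumably serves as a mutant comparison for the unmodified protein.

A further His-tag fragment and the T7 terminator close the unit. The name and stated purpose indicate that the Arabidopsis rpoA editing site, in its U form, is included as the substrate. However, the feature table does not annotate that target, so its exact position is not stated.
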