Addgene plasmid #190971: pET-PLS-KP6-C93A-C96A_rpoA-U
Purpose: Test the U-to-C editing activity of KP6:C93A/C96A on AtrpoA editing site, in E. coli
Depositing lab: Bernard Gutmann. Depositing organization: EditForce, Inc. Publication: U-to-C RNA editing by synthetic PPR-DYW proteins in bacteria and human culture cells. Ichinose M, Kawabata M, Akaiwa Y, Shimajiri Y, Nakamura I, Tamai T, Nakamura T, Yagi Y, Gutmann B. Commun Biol. 2022 Sep 15;5(1):968. doi: 10.1038/s42003-022-03927-3. PubMed 36109586.
Backbone
  Vector backbone: pET21b
  Vector type: Bacterial Expression
Growth in bacteria
  Bacterial resistance: Ampicillin, 100 μg/mL
  Growth temperature: 37°C
  Growth strain: DH5alpha
  Copy number: Low Copy
Gene/Insert
  Gene/Insert name: PLS-KP6
  Species: Synthetic
  Mutation: DYW-KP:C93A/C96A
  Promoter: T7
  Tag / fusion protein: His (N terminal on insert)
  Cloning method: Ligation Independent Cloning
Terms and licenses: Academic/Nonprofit Terms; Industry Terms: Not Available to Industry
How to cite: pET-PLS-KP6-C93A-C96A_rpoA-U was a gift from Bernard Gutmann (Addgene plasmid # 190971 ; http://n2t.net/addgene:190971 ; RRID:Addgene_190971)
